>Addgene plasmid #246122 | pCDNA-4TO-PHF13∆PEST2 (del141-190) | addgene full sequence | sequence record 492733 | Addgene NGS Result
GACGGATCGGGAGATCTCCCGATCCCCTATGGTGCACTCTCAGTACAATCTGCTCTGATGCCGCATAGTT
AAGCCAGTATCTGCTCCCTGCTTGTGTGTTGGAGGTCGCTGAGTAGTGCGCGAGCAAAATTTAAGCTACA
ACAAGGCAAGGCTTGACCGACAATTGCATGAAGAATCTGCTTAGGGTTAGGCGTTTTGCGCTGCTTCGCG
ATGTACGGGCCAGATATACGCGTTGACATTGATTATTGACTAGTTATTAATAGTAATCAATTACGGGGTC
ATTAGTTCATAGCCCATATATGGAGTTCCGCGTTACATAACTTACGGTAAATGGCCCGCCTGGCTGACCG
CCCAACGACCCCCGCCCATTGACGTCAATAATGACGTATGTTCCCATAGTAACGCCAATAGGGACTTTCC
ATTGACGTCAATGGGTGGAGTATTTACGGTAAACTGCCCACTTGGCAGTACATCAAGTGTATCATATGCC
AAGTACGCCCCCTATTGACGTCAATGACGGTAAATGGCCCGCCTGGCATTATGCCCAGTACATGACCTTA
TGGGACTTTCCTACTTGGCAGTACATCTACGTATTAGTCATCGCTATTACCATGGTGATGCGGTTTTGGC
AGTACATCAATGGGCGTGGATAGCGGTTTGACTCACGGGGATTTCCAAGTCTCCACCCCATTGACGTCAA
TGGGAGTTTGTTTTGGCACCAAAATCAACGGGACTTTCCAAAATGTCGTAACAACTCCGCCCCATTGACG
CAAATGGGCGGTAGGCGTGTACGGTGGGAGGTCTATATAAGCAGAGCTCTCCCTATCAGTGATAGAGATC
TCCCTATCAGTGATAGAGATCGTCGACGAGCTCGTTTAGTGAACCGTCAGATCGCCTGGAGACGCCATCC
ACGCTGTTTTGACCTCCATAGAAGACACCGGGACCGATCCAGCCTCCGGACTCTAGCGTTTAAACTTAAG
CTTGGTACCGAGCTCGGATCCATGGACTCTGACTCTTGCGCCGCCGCCTTCCACCCGGAGGAATACTCCC
CCAGTTGCAAGAGGCGCAGGACCGTGGAAGACTTCAACAAATTCTGCACCTTTGTCTTGGCCTATGCTGG
CTACATCCCTTATCCGAAGGAGGAACTCCCTTTAAGGAGCAGCCCCAGCCCTGCTAACAGCACTGCTGGT
ACCATTGACAGCGACGGCTGGGACGCGGGTTTCTCAGACATCGCGTCCTCAGTGCCCTTGCCAGTCTCTG
ACCGCTGCTTTAGCCACCTGCAGCCTACTCTCTTGCAGCGAGCCAAGCCCAGTAACTTCCTGCTGGACAG
AAAGAAAACGGACAAGCTGAAGAAGAAGAAGAAGAGGAAGCGCAGGGACAGTGATGCGCCTGGGAAAGAG
GGGTACAGGGGGGGCTTGCTGAAAGAAATAAAAACTGAAGGCAAACGGACTATCGTCCGGCAGGGAAAGC
AGGTGGTGTTCCGAGATGAGGACAGCACTGGCAATGATGAGGACATCATGGTGGACTCAGATGACGATTC
CTGGGACCTCGTGACCTGCTTCTGCATGAAGCCATTTGCCGGCCGCCCCATGATCGAGTGTAATGAGTGC
CACACCTGGATTCACCTGTCCTGTGCGAAAATCCGGAAATCCAATGTTCCAGAAGTGTTTGTCTGCCAAA
AGTGCCGGGACTCCAAGTTTGACATCCGCCGTTCCAACCGCTCGCGGACGGGCTCCCGGAAGCTGTTCCT
GGACTGACCGGAATTCTGCAGATATCCAGCACAGTGGCGGCCGCTCGAGTCTAGAGGGCCCGTTTAAACC
CGCTGATCAGCCTCGACTGTGCCTTCTAGTTGCCAGCCATCTGTTGTTTGCCCCTCCCCCGTGCCTTCCT
TGACCCTGGAAGGTGCCACTCCCACTGTCCTTTCCTAATAAAATGAGGAAATTGCATCGCATTGTCTGAG
TAGGTGTCATTCTATTCTGGGGGGTGGGGTGGGGCAGGACAGCAAGGGGGAGGATTGGGAAGACAATAGC
AGGCATGCTGGGGATGCGGTGGGCTCTATGGCTTCTGAGGCGGAAAGAACCAGCTGGGGCTCTAGGGGGT
ATCCCC
[124 nt withheld, positions 2107-2230]
C
[91 nt withheld, positions 2232-2322]
A
[49 nt withheld, positions 2324-2372]
CCTTTGACGTTGGAGTCCACGTTCTTT
[37 nt withheld, positions 2400-2436]
ACCCTATCTCGGTCTATTCTTTTGATTTATAAGGGATTTTGCCGATTTCGGCCTATTGGTTAAAAAATGA
GCTGATTTAACAAAAATTTAACGCGAATTAATTCTGTGGAATGTGTGTCAGTTAGGGTGTGGAAAGTCCC
CAGGCTCCCCAGCAGGCAGAAGTATGCAAAGCATGCATCTCAATTAGTCAGCAACCAGGTGTGGAAAGTC
CCCAGGCTCCCCAGCAGGCAGAAGTATGCAAAGCATGCATCTCAATTAGTCAGCAACCATAGTCCCGCCC
CTAACTCCGCCCATCCCGCCCCTAACTCCGCCCAGTTCCGCCCATTCTCCGCCCCATGGCTGACTAATTT
TTTTTATTTATGCAGAGGCCGAGGCCGCCTCTGCCTCTGAGCTATTCCAGAAGTAGTGAGGAGGCTTTTT
TGGAGGCCTAGGCTTTTGCAAAAAGCTCCCGGGAGCTTGTATATCCATTTTCGGATCTGATCAGCACGTG
TTGACAATTAATCATCGGCATAGTATATCGGCATAGTATAATACGACAAGGTGAGGAACTAAACCATGGC
CAAGTTGACCAGTGCCGTTCCGGTGCTCACCGCGCGCGACGTCGCCGGAGCGGTCGAGTTCTGGACCGAC
CGGCTCGGGTTCTCCCGGGACTTCGTGGAGGACGACTTCGCCGGTGTGGTCCGGGACGACGTGACCCTGT
TCATCAGCGCGGTCCAGGACCAGGTGGTGCCGGACAACACCCTGGCCTGGGTGTGGGTGCGCGGCCTGGA
CGAGCTGTACGCCGAGTGGTCGGAGGTCGTGTCCACGAACTTCCGGGACGCCTCCGGGCCGGCCATGACC
GAGATCGGCGAGCAGCCGTGGGGGCGGGAGTTCGCCCTGCGCGACCCGGCCGGCAACTGCGTGCACTTCG
TGGCCGAGGAGCAGGACTGACACGTGCTACGAGATTTCGATTCCACCGCCGCCTTCTATGAAAGGTTGGG
CTTCGGAATCGTTTTCCGGGACGCCGGCTGGATGATCCTCCAGCGCGGGGATCTCATGCTGGAGTTCTTC
GCCCACCCCAACTTGTTTATTGCAGCTTATAATGGTTACAAATAAAGCAATAGCATCACAAATTTCACAA
ATAAAGCATTTTTTTCACTGCATTCTAGTTGTGGTTTGTCCAAACTCATCAATGTATCTTATCATGTCTG
TATACCGTCGACCTCTAGCTAGAGCTTGGCGTAATCATGGTCATAGCTGTTTCCTGTGTGAAATTGTTAT
CCGCTCACAATTCCACACAACATACGAGCCGGAAGCATAAAGTGTAAAGCCTGGGGTGCCTAATGAGTGA
GCTAACTCACATTAATTGCGTTGCGCTCACTGCCCGCTTTCCAGTCGGGAAACCTGTCGTGCCAGCTGCA
TTAATGAATCGGCCAACGCGCGGGGAGAGGCGGTTTGCGTATTGGGCGCTCTTCCGCTTCCTCGCTCACT
GACTCGCTGCGCTCGGTCGTTCGGCTGCGGCGAGCGGTATCAGCTCACTCAAAGGCGGTAATACGGTTAT
CCACAGAATCAGGGGATAACGCAGGAAAGAACATGTGAGCAAAAGGCCAGCAAAAGGCCAGGAACCGTAA
AAAGGCCGCGTTGCTGGCGTTTTTCCATAGGCTCCGCCCCCCTGACGAGCATCACAAAAATCGACGCTCA
AGTCAGAGGTGGCGAAACCCGACAGGACTATAAAGATACCAGGCGTTTCCCCCTGGAAGCTCCCTCGTGC
GCTCTCCTGTTCCGACCCTGCCGCTTACCGGATACCTGTCCGCCTTTCTCCCTTCGGGAAGCGTGGCGCT
TTCTCATAGCTCACGCTGTAGGTATCTCAGTTCGGTGTAGGTCGTTCGCTCCAAGCTGGGCTGTGTGCAC
GAACCCCCCGTTCAGCCCGACCGCTGCGCCTTATCCGGTAACTATCGTCTTGAGTCCAACCCGGTAAGAC
ACGACTTATCGCCACTGGCAGCAGCCACTGGTAACAGGATTAGCAGAGCGAGGTATGTAGGCGGTGCTAC
AGAGTTCTTGAAGTGGTGGCCTAACTACGGCTACACTAGAAGAACAGTATTTGGTATCTGCGCTCTGCTG
AAGCCAGTTACCTTCGGAAAAAGAGTTGGTAGCTCTTGATCCGGCAAACAAACCACCGCTGGTAGCGGTG
GTTTTTTTGTTTGCAAGCAGCAGATTACGCGCAGAAAAAAAGGATCTCAAGAAGATCCTTTGATCTTTTC
TACGGGGTCTGACGCTCAGTGGAACGAAAACTCACGTTAAGGGATTTTGGTCATGAGATTATCAAAAAGG
ATCTTCACCTAGATCCTTTTAAATTAAAAATGAAGTTTTAAATCAATCTAAAGTATATATGAGTAAACTT
GGTCTGACAGTTACCAATGCTTAATCAGTGAGGCACCTATCTCAGCGATCTGTCTATTTCGTTCATCCAT
AGTTGCCTGACTCCCCGTCGTGTAGATAACTACGATACGGGAGGGCTTACCATCTGGCCCCAGTGCTGCA
ATGATACCGCGAGACCCACGCTCACCGGCTCCAGATTTATCAGCAATAAACCAGCCAGCCGGAAGGGCCG
AGCGCAGAAGTGGTCCTGCAACTTTATCCGCCTCCATCCAGTCTATTAATTGTTGCCGGGAAGCTAGAGT
AAGTAGTTCGCCAGTTAATAGTTTGCGCAACGTTGTTGCCATTGCTACAGGCATCGTGGTGTCACGCTCG
TCGTTTGGTATGGCTTCATTCAGCTCCGGTTCCCAACGATCAAGGCGAGTTACATGATCCCCCATGTTGT
GCAAAAAAGCGGTTAGCTCCTTCGGTCCTCCGATCGTTGTCAGAAGTAAGTTGGCCGCAGTGTTATCACT
CATGGTTATGGCAGCACTGCATAATTCTCTTACTGTCATGCCATCCGTAAGATGCTTTTCTGTGACTGGT
GAGTACTCAACCAAGTCATTCTGAGAATAGTGTATGCGGCGACCGAGTTGCTCTTGCCCGGCGTCAATAC
GGGATAATACCGCGCCACATAGCAGAACTTTAAAAGTGCTCATCATTGGAAAACGTTCTTCGGGGCGAAA
ACTCTCAAGGATCTTACCGCTGTTGAGATCCAGTTCGATGTAACCCACTCGTGCACCCAACTGATCTTCA
GCATCTTTTACTTTCACCAGCGTTTCTGGGTGAGCAAAAACAGGAAGGCAAAATGCCGCAAAAAAGGGAA
TAAGGGCGACACGGAAATGTTGAATACTCATACTCTTCCTTTTTCAATATTATTGAAGCATTTATCAGGG
TTATTGTCTCATGAGCGGATACATATTTGAATGTATTTAGAAAAATAAACAAATAGGGGTTCCGCGCACA
TTTCCCCGAAAAGTGCCACCTGACGTC
Features (pLannotate 1.2.2; 22 found; start..end, strand, type, name):
     28..80      -  misc_feature   bom (fragment): basis of mobility region from pBR322
    235..614     +  enhancer       CMV enhancer: human cytomegalovirus immediate early enhancer
    615..818     +  promoter       CMV promoter: human cytomegalovirus (CMV) immediate early promoter
    820..839     +  promoter       PLtetO-1 promoter (fragment): modified phage lambda PL promoter with tet operator sites (Lutz and Bujard, 1997)
    841..860     +  promoter       PLtetO-1 promoter (fragment): modified phage lambda PL promoter with tet operator sites (Lutz and Bujard, 1997)
    868..901     +  promoter       TRE3GV promoter (fragment): 3rd-generation Tet-responsive promoter that can be activated by binding of Tet-On® 3G, optimized for retroviral and lentiviral vectors
   1002..1754    +  CDS            PHF13 (fragment): PHF13_HUMAN - Experimental evidence at protein level: Swiss-Prot protein existence level 1. Modulates chromatin structure. Required for normal chromosome condensation during the early stages of mitosis. Required for normal chromosome separation during mitosis. From Homo sapiens (Human).
   1837..2061    +  polyA_signal   bGH poly(A) signal: bovine growth hormone polyadenylation signal
   2065..2086    +  promoter       SV40 promoter (fragment): SV40 enhancer and early promoter
   2107..2535    +  rep_origin     f1 ori (sequence partly withheld): f1 bacteriophage origin of replication; arrow indicates direction of (+) strand synthesis
   2549..2878    +  promoter       SV40 promoter: SV40 enhancer and early promoter
   2926..2973    +  promoter       EM7 promoter: synthetic bacterial promoter&nbsp
   2992..3366    +  CDS            BleoR: antibiotic-binding protein; Sh ble from Streptoalloteichus hindustanus; confers resistance to bleomycin, phleomycin, and Zeocin™
   3376..3501    +  CDS            ble (fragment): BLE_KLEPN - Experimental evidence at protein level: Swiss-Prot protein existence level 1. Binding protein with a strong affinity to the bleomycin family of antibiotics. Binds to CL990; an antimitotic-antibiotic compound. From Klebsiella pneumoniae.
   3496..3617    +  polyA_signal   SV40 poly(A) signal: SV40 polyadenylation signal
   3690..3706    -  protein_bind   lac operator: The lac repressor binds to the lac operator to inhibit transcription in E. coli. This inhibition can be relieved by adding lactose or isopropyl-β-D-thiogalactopyranoside (IPTG). lac repressor encoded by lacI
   3714..3744    -  promoter       lac promoter: promoter for the E. coli lac operon
   3759..3780    -  protein_bind   CAP binding site: CAP binding activates transcription in the presence of cAMP. E. coli catabolite activator protein
   3793..3885    -  CDS            lacI (fragment): lac repressor; lacI; The lac repressor binds to the lac operator to inhibit transcription in E. coli. This inhibition can be relieved by adding lactose or isopropyl-β-D-thiogalactopyranoside (IPTG).
   4068..4656    -  rep_origin     ori: high-copy-number ColE1/pMB1/pBR322/pUC origin of replication
   4827..5687    -  CDS            AmpR: β-lactamase; bla; confers resistance to ampicillin, carbenicillin, and related antibiotics
   5688..5792    -  promoter       AmpR promoter: bla
