[The description below was written by a language model from this plasmid's Addgene catalogue record and pLannotate feature annotations shown in this document.]
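Description:
pCDNA-4TO-PHF13∆PEST2 (del141-190) is a 5.8 kb mammalian expression plasmid built on the pcDNA 4/TO backbone and carrying a deletion mutant of human PHF13 (also known as PHF5 or SPOC1), a chromatin-associated protein that modulates chromatin structure and is needed for normal chromosome condensation and separation in mitosis. The insert lacks the second PEST region. The record is slightly inconsistent about the boundaries: the plasmid name gives residues 141–190, whereas the mutation field gives 141–189. The catalogue lists an insert of 892 bp, while the annotation recognises about 750 bp of PHF13 coding sequence, so the cloned fragment probably includes flanking non-coding sequence. No epitope tag or reporter is annotated.

Expression is driven by the human CMV immediate-early enhancer and promoter. Two short tet operator sites lie directly downstream of it; the annotation tool labelled these as PLtetO-1 and TRE3GV fragments. This is the arrangement the record calls an "N terminal tet operator". In cells that express the Tet repressor, the operators keep transcription off until tetracycline or doxycycline is added, while in cells lacking the repressor the promoter behaves constitutively. The transcript ends at the bGH polyadenylation signal.

A second cassette places the Sh ble gene under tandem SV40 early and bacterial EM7 promoters with an SV40 poly(A) signal, which allows Zeocin selection of stable mammalian lines. In E. coli the plasmid replicates at high copy from a ColE1/pUC-type origin and is selected with ampicillin through β-lactamase. An f1 origin and remnants of lac regulatory sequence are also present in the backbone. According to the associated publication title, the construct belongs to a study of how oligomerization regulates PHF13 chromatin affinity and function, where it would serve to test the contribution of the PEST2 region.
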