Addgene plasmid #246122: pCDNA-4TO-PHF13∆PEST2 (del141-190)
Purpose: Expression of human PHF13 with PEST2 deletion and N terminal tet operator in mammalian cells
Depositing lab: Sarah Kinkley. Depositing organization: Max Planck Institute for Molecular Genetics. Publication: Differential oligomerization regulates PHF13 chromatin affinity and function. Rossi F, Magalhaes AP, Buschow R, Schubert T, Glaser L, Fontana A, Mai J, Staege H, Grimme A, Will H, Schriener S, Hnisz D, Vingron M, Chiariello AM, Kinkley S. Nucleic Acids Res. 2025 Jun 20;53(12):gkaf572. doi: 10.1093/nar/gkaf572. PubMed 40598901.
Backbone
  Vector backbone: pcDNA 4/TO
  Vector type: Mammalian Expression
Growth in bacteria
  Bacterial resistance: Ampicillin, 100 μg/mL
  Growth temperature: 37°C
  Growth strain: DH5alpha
  Copy number: High Copy
Gene/Insert
  Gene/Insert name: PHF13∆PEST2
  Species: H. sapiens (human)
  Insert size (bp): 892
  Mutation: del PEST2 (del aa 141-189)
  Entrez Gene: PHF13 (a.k.a. PHF5, SPOC1)
  Cloning method: Restriction Enzyme; 5′ cloning site Unspecified (unknown if destroyed)
  Sequencing primers: 5′ CGCAAATGGGCGGTAGGCGTG; 3′ GGCAACTAGAAGGCACAGTC
Terms and licenses: Academic/Nonprofit Terms; Industry Terms: Not Available to Industry
How to cite: pCDNA-4TO-PHF13∆PEST2 (del141-190) was a gift from Sarah Kinkley (Addgene plasmid # 246122 ; http://n2t.net/addgene:246122 ; RRID:Addgene_246122)
