>Addgene plasmid #246122 | pCDNA-4TO-PHF13∆PEST2 (del141-190) | depositor partial sequence | sequence record 483986 | Insert FWD
GGTAAGTCTCCCTATCAGTGATAGAGATCGTCGACGAGCTCGTTTAGTGAACCGTCAGATCGCCTGGAGA
CGCCATCCACGCTGTTTTGACCTCCATAGAAGACACCGGGACCGATCCAGCCTCCGGACTCTAGCGTTTA
AACTTAAGCTTGGTACCGAGCTCGGATCCATGGACTCTGACTCTTGCGCCGCCGCCTTCCACCCGGAGGA
ATACTCCCCCAGTTGCAAGAGGCGCAGGACCGTGGAAGACTTCAACAAATTCTGCACCTTTGTCTTGGCC
TATGCTGGCTACATCCCTTATCCGAAGGAGGAACTCCCTTTAAGGAGCAGCCCCAGCCCTGCTAACAGCA
CTGCTGGTACCATTGACAGCGACGGCTGGGACGCGGGTTTCTCAGACATCGCGTCCTCAGTGCCCTTGCC
AGTCTCTGACCGCTGCTTTAGCCACCTGCAGCCTACTCTCTTGCAGCGAGCCAAGCCCAGTAACTTCCTG
CTGGACAGAAAGAAAACGGACAAGCTGAAGAAGAAGAAGAAGAGGAAGCGCAGGGACAGTGATGCGCCTG
GGAAAGAGGGGTACAGGGGGGGCTTGCTGAAAGAAATAAAAACTGAAGGCAAACGGACTATCGTCCGGCA
GGGAAAGCAGGTGGTGTTCCGAGATGAGGACAGCACTGGCAATGATGAGGACATCATGGTGGACTCAGAT
GACGATTCCTGGGACCTCGTGACCTGCTTCTGCATGAAGCCATTTGCCGGCCGCCCCATGATCGAGTGTA
ATGAGTGCCACACCTGGATTCACCTGTCCTGTGCGAAAATCCGGAAATCCAATGTTCCAGAAGTGTTTGT
CTGCCAAAAGTGCCGGGACTCCAAGTTTGACATCCGCCGTTCCAACCGCTCGCGGACGGGCTCCCGGAAG
CTGTTCCTGGACTGACCGGAATTCTGCAGATATCCAGCACAGTGGCGGCCGCTCGAGTCTAGAGGGCCCG
TTTAAACCCGCTGATCAGCCTCGACTGTGCCTTCTAGTTGCCAGCCATCTGTTGTTTGCCCCTCCCCCGT
GCCTTCCTTGACCCTGGAAGGTGCCACTCCCACTGTCCTTTCCTAATAAAATGAGGAAATTGCATCGCAT
TGTCTGAGTAGGTGTCATCTATTCTGGGGGGTGGGGGGGGGCAAGACAGCAGGGGGGAGGATTGGGAAGA
CTA
